Addgene plasmid #133139: pOPS0498
Purpose: Reporter plasmid with a 12-nucleotide specific "barcode" sequence. This plasmid is not available as an individual bacterial stab, but can be requested as part of the Plasmid-ID Kit (Kit #1000000168 ).
Depositing lab: Philip Poole. Depositing organization: University of Oxford. Publication: Optimizing Rhizobium-legume symbioses by simultaneous measurement of rhizobial competitiveness and N2 fixation in nodules. Mendoza-Suarez MA, Geddes BA, Sanchez-Canizares C, Ramirez-Gonzalez RH, Kirchhelle C, Jorrin B, Poole PS. Proc Natl Acad Sci U S A. 2020 May 5;117(18):9822-9831. doi: 10.1073/pnas.1921225117. Epub 2020 Apr 21. PubMed 32317381.
Backbone
  Vector backbone: pOGG026 (Addgene ID 113992)
  Vector type: Bacterial Expression
Growth in bacteria
  Bacterial resistance: Kanamycin, 50 μg/mL
  Growth temperature: 37°C
  Growth strain: ST18 (S17 delta pir delta hemA)
  Copy number: Low Copy
Gene/Insert
  Gene/Insert name: PU module (PsNifH from pOGG043), SC module (sfGFP from pOGG037), and T module (AGCGGAGGTTAG and universal primer binding site)
  Species: Synthetic
  Mutation: Domesticated for Golden Gate cloning
  Cloning method: Unknown
Terms and licenses: Academic/Nonprofit Terms; Industry Terms: Not Available to Industry
Depositor comments: The only difference is the sequence: AGCGGAGGTTAG . Please note that this plasmid may require a unique bacterial strain, so make sure to confirm that you can also obtain the appropriate growth strain. Please contact us or contact our distributors if you have any questions. This plasmid is not available as an individual bacterial stab, but can be requested as part of the Plasmid-ID Kit (Kit #1000000168 ).
How to cite: pOPS0498 was a gift from Philip Poole (Addgene plasmid # 133139)
