[The description below was written by a language model from this plasmid's Addgene catalogue record and pLannotate feature annotations shown in this document.]
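Description:
pOPS0498 is a low-copy, broad-host-range bacterial reporter plasmid of about 7 kb, built on the pOGG026 backbone by Golden Gate assembly of domesticated modules. It belongs to a Plasmid-ID set whose members differ only in a unique 12-nucleotide barcode. The backbone is an RK2/IncP-type replicon. An oriV origin is activated by the plasmid-encoded TrfA replication protein, and an IncP oriT allows conjugative transfer from a mobilising donor strain into recipients such as rhizobia. Stable inheritance without selection is supported by the annotated par region. This includes the parD/parE antitoxin–toxin pair, which kills plasmid-free segregants, and the parA and parB partition genes. Selection is by kanamycin through aphA1 (nptI). The short Tn5 transposase, CloDF13 ori and lacZα fragments in the annotation appear to be backbone or cloning remnants rather than functional parts.

The payload has three modules. The promoter module is PsNifH, which by its name is a nifH (nitrogenase gene) promoter. It is not annotated in the feature table but presumably lies in the unannotated stretch just upstream of the reporter. The coding module is superfolder GFP. The terminator module carries the barcode next to a universal primer binding site. The lambda t0 and rrnB T1 terminators flank the cassette and insulate it from read-through transcription.

Because sfGFP is under a nitrogen-fixation promoter, fluorescence should report nitrogenase gene expression inside legume nodules. The barcode can be amplified with common primers and sequenced to identify which tagged strain is present. According to the associated publication title, the set is used to measure rhizobial competitiveness for nodulation and N2 fixation at the same time across many strains.
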