Features (pLannotate 1.2.2; 14 found; start..end, strand, type, name):
      9..103     +  terminator     lambda t0 terminator: transcription terminator from phage lambda
    213..1025    +  CDS            aphA1: KKA1_ECOLX - Also known as nptI. Protein inferred from homology: Swiss-Prot protein existence level 3. Resistance to kanamycin and structurally-related aminoglycosides, including amikacin. From Escherichia coli.
   1179..1287    +  oriT           oriT: incP origin of transfer
   1348..2496    -  CDS            trfA: trans-acting replication protein that binds to and activates oriV
   2548..2829    -  CDS            tnpA (fragment): TN5P_ECOLX - Also known as tnp. Experimental evidence at protein level: Swiss-Prot protein existence level 1. Mediates transposition of transposon Tn5 by a 'cut and paste' mechanism. First, the monomeric transposase binds the 19 bp inverted DNA repeats flanking the transposon. Then, dimerization of the DNA- bound transposase creates a synaptic DNA complex. After nicking of the first DNA strand, excision of the transposon proceeds through a series of intermediates. The transposase then mediates the insertion of the transposon at a new site by strand transfer. The activity of the wild- type tran
   2889..3420    -  rep_origin     oriV: incP origin of replication
   3476..3511    -  rep_origin     CloDF13 ori (fragment): Plasmids containing the CloDF13 (CDF) origin of replication can be propagated in E. coli cells that contain additional plasmids with compatible origins.
   3635..3943    -  CDS            parE: PARE_ECOLX - Experimental evidence at protein level: Swiss-Prot protein existence level 1. Toxin component of a type II toxin-antitoxin (TA) system involved in plasmid partition. Acts by inhibiting DNA gyrase, converting supercoiled plasmid DNA into a singly cleaved linear form in an ATP-dependent fashion. To do so it probably interacts with one of the gyrase subunits. Gyrase inhibition is prevented by antitoxin ParD, and is reversed in vitro by incubation with ParD. In cells that have lost the plasmid filamentation and growth inhibition occur; this is suppressed when ParD is supplied in trans
   3943..4191    -  CDS            parD: PARD_ECOLX - Experimental evidence at protein level: Swiss-Prot protein existence level 1. Antitoxin component of a type II toxin-antitoxin (TA) system involved in plasmid partition. Inhibits the anti-DNA gyrase activity of toxin ParE; reverses and restores gyrase catalytic activity in vitro. The parDE operon alone is capable of stabilizing an RK2-derived minireplicon under defined growth conditions in several different Gram- negative bacteria. It does so by the post-segregational killing (PSK) of plasmid-free cells, also referred to as a plasmid addiction system. Binds its own promoter, autor
   4320..5162    +  CDS            parB: PARB4_ECOLX - Protein predicted: Swiss-Prot protein existence level 4. Involved in plasmid partition. From Escherichia coli.
   5126..5782    +  CDS            parA: PARA4_ECOLX - Protein inferred from homology: Swiss-Prot protein existence level 3. Involved in plasmid partition. From Escherichia coli.
   5942..6028    -  terminator     rrnB T1 terminator: Escherichia coli rrnB; transcription terminator T1 from the E. coli rrnB gene
   6275..6988    +  CDS            superfolder GFP: GFP variant that folds robustly even when fused to poorly folded proteins (Pédelacq et al., 2006)
   7008..7030    +  CDS            lacZα (fragment): LacZα fragment of β-galactosidase; lacZ fragment
>Addgene plasmid #133139 | pOPS0498 | addgene full sequence | sequence record 274650 | Addgene NGS Result
CGCTCTTGGACTCCTGTTGATAGATCCAGTAATGACCTCAGAACTCCATCTGGATTTGTTCAGAACGCTC
GGTTGCCGCCGGGCGTTTTTTATTGGTGAGAATCCAGGCAATTGTGTCTCAAAATCTCTGATGTTACATT
GCACAAGATAAAAATATATCATCATGAACAATAAAACTGTCTGCTTACATAAACAGTAATACAAGGGGTG
TTATGAGCCATATTCAGCGTGAAACGAGCTGTAGCCGTCCGCGTCTGAACAGCAACATGGATGCGGATCT
GTATGGCTATAAATGGGCGCGTGATAACGTGGGTCAGAGCGGCGCGACCATTTATCGTCTGTATGGCAAA
CCGGATGCGCCGGAACTGTTTCTGAAACATGGCAAAGGCAGCGTGGCGAACGATGTGACCGATGAAATGG
TGCGTCTGAACTGGCTGACCGAATTTATGCCGCTGCCGACCATTAAACATTTTATTCGCACCCCGGATGA
TGCGTGGCTGCTGACCACCGCGATTCCGGGCAAAACCGCGTTTCAGGTGCTGGAAGAATATCCGGATAGC
GGCGAAAACATTGTGGATGCGCTGGCCGTGTTTCTGCGTCGTCTGCATAGCATTCCGGTGTGCAACTGCC
CGTTTAACAGCGATCGTGTGTTTCGTCTGGCCCAGGCGCAGAGCCGTATGAACAACGGCCTGGTGGATGC
GAGCGATTTTGATGATGAACGTAACGGCTGGCCGGTGGAACAGGTGTGGAAAGAAATGCATAAACTGCTG
CCGTTTAGCCCGGATAGCGTGGTGACCCACGGCGATTTTAGCCTGGATAACCTGATTTTCGATGAAGGCA
AACTGATTGGCTGCATTGATGTGGGCCGTGTGGGCATTGCGGATCGTTATCAGGATCTGGCCATTCTGTG
GAACTGCCTGGGCGAATTTAGCCCGAGCCTGCAAAAACGTCTGTTTCAGAAATATGGCATTGATAATCCG
GATATGAACAAACTGCAATTTCATCTGATGCTGGATGAATTTTTCTAATAATTAATTGAACTACTTTTCC
GCTGCATAACCCTGCTTCGGGGTCATTATAGCGATTTTTTCGGTATATCCATCCTTTTTCGCACGATATA
CAGGATTTTGCCAAAGGGTTCGTGTAGACTTTCCTTGGTGTATCCAACGGCGTCAGCCGGGCAGGATAGG
TGAAGTAGGCCCACCCGCGAGCGGGTGTTCCTTCTTCACTGTCCCTTATTCGCACCTGGCGGTGCTCAAC
GGGAATCCTGCTCTGCGAGGCTGGCCGTAGGCCGGCCGCGATGCAGGTGGCTGCTGAACCCCCAGCCGGA
ACTGACCCCACAAGGCCCTAGCGTTTGCAATGCACCAGGTCATCATTGACCCAGGCGTGTTCCACCAGGC
CGCTGCCTCGCAACTCTTCGCAGGCTTCGCCGACCTGCTCGCGCCACTTCTTCACGCGGGTGGAATCCGA
TCCGCACATGAGGCGGAAGGTTTCCAGCTTGAGCGGGTACGGCTCCCGGTGCGAGCTGAAATAGTCGAAC
ATCCGTCGGGCCGTCGGCGACAGCTTGCGGTACTTCTCCCATATGAATTTCGTGTAGTGGTCGCCAGCAA
ACAGCACGACGATTTCCTCGTCGATCAGGACCTGGCAACGGGACGTTTTCTTGCCACGGTCCAGGACGCG
GAAGCGGTGCAGCAGCGACACCGATTCCAGGTGCCCAACGCGGTCGGACGTGAAGCCCATCGCCGTCGCC
TGTAGGCGCGACAGGCATTCCTCGGCCTTCGTGTAATACCGGCCATTGATCGACCAGCCCAGGTCCTGGC
AAAGCTCGTAGAACGTGAAGGTGATCGGCTCGCCGATAGGGGTGCGCTTCGCGTACTCCAACACCTGCTG
CCACACCAGTTCGTCATCGTCGGCCCGCAGCTCGACGCCGGTGTAGGTGATCTTCACGTCCTTGTTGACG
TGGAAAATGACCTTGTTTTGCAGCGCCTCGCGCGGGATTTTCTTGTTGCGCGTGGTGAACAGGGCAGAGC
GGGCCGTGTCGTTTGGCATCGCTCGCATCGTGTCCGGCCACGGCGCAATATCGAACAAGGAAAGCTGCAT
TTCCTTGATCTGCTGCTTCGTGTGTTTCAGCAACGCGGCCTGCTTGGCTTCGCTGACCTGTTTTGCCAGG
TCCTCGCCGGCGGTTTTTCGCTTCTTGGTCGTCATAGTTCCTCGCGTGTCGATGGTCATCGACTTCGCCA
AACCTGCCGCCTCCTGTTCGAGCCGACGCGAACGCTCCACGGCGGCCGATGGCGCGGGCAGGGCAGGGGG
AGCCAGTTGCACGCTGTCGCGCTCGATCTTGGCCGTAGCTTGCTGGACTATCGAGCCGACGGACTGGAAG
GTTTCGCGGGGCGCACGCATGACGGTGCGGCTTGCGATGGTTTCGGCATCCTCGGCGGAAAACCCCGCGT
CGATCAGTTCTTGCCTGTATGCCTTCCGGTCAAACGTCCGATTCATTCACCCTCCTTGCGGGATTGCCCC
GGAATTAATTCCCCGGATCGATCCGTCGATCTTGATCCCCTGCGCCATCAGATCCTTGGCGGCAAGAAAG
CCATCCAGTTTACTTTGCAGGGCTTCCCAACCTTACCAGAGGGCGCCCCAGCTGGCAATTCCGGTTCGCT
TGCTGTCCATAAAACCGCCCAGTCTAGCTATCGCCATGTAAGCCCACTGCAAGCTACCTGCTTTCTCTTT
GCGCTTGCGTTTTCCCTTGTCCAGATAGCCCAGTAGCTGACATTCATCCGGGGTCAGCACCGTTTCTGCG
GACTGGCTTTCTACGTGGCTGCCATTTTTGGGGTGAGGCCGTTCGCGGCCGAGGGGCGCAGCCCCTGGGG
GGATGGGAGGCCCGCGTTAGCGGGCCGGGAGGGTTCGAGAAGGGGGGGCACCCCCCTTCGGCGTGCGCGG
TCACGCGCACAGGGCGCAGCCCTGGTTAAAAACAAGGTTTATAAATATTGGTTTAAAAGCAGGTTAAAAG
ACAGGTTAGCGGTGGCCGAAAAACGGGCGGAAACCCTTGCAAATGCTGGATTTTCTGCCTGTGGACAGCC
CCTCAAATGTCAATAGGTGCGCCCCTCATCTGTCAGCACTCTGCCCCTCAAGTGTCAAGGATCGCGCCCC
TCATCTGTCAGTAGTCGCGCCCCTCAAGTGTCAATACCGCAGGGCACTTATCCCCAGGCTTGTCCACATC
ATCTGTGGGAAACTCGCGTAAAATCAGGCGTTTTCGCCGATTTGCGAGGCTGGCCAGCTCCACGTCGCCG
GCCGAAATCGAGCCTGCCCCTCATCTGTCAACGCCGCGCCGGGTGAGTCGGCCCCTCAAGTGTCAACGTC
CGCCCCTCATCTGTCAGTGAGGGCCAAGTTTTCCGCGAGGTATCCACAACGCCGGCGGCCCTACATGGCT
CTGCTGTAGTGAGTGGGTTGCGCTCCGGCAGCGGTCCTGATCCCCCGCAGAAAAAAAGGATCTCAAGAAG
ATCCTTTGATCTTTTCTACATTACTGCATGAGCTTGTGGAAGTGTGCTGAGCATAAATGATTCTCCTAGC
TGTTCTTTGGGTAAGTACGCCATCAGGACGTTGTGAGTGGCGCGATTTTTAGCGGCTGAAATCAGCCCTT
GAGCCTGTCGGCAAGTCGCGTCATGAGGTCCATGCGCTCATGCAGGATCGCCACGACCAACGCGGGTTCG
CCCGCACGCGGCAGGCAAAAAACGTAGTGGTGTTCGCAGCGGGCCATCCGCAGCGCGGGAAAGAGTTCGC
TCATGTCCTTAAACGGGCCTTCGCCGGCGGCAAGCCTGGCTATGCCCTGTTCCAGCTTAGCGATATAGCG
GCGCACCTGCGCCGCGCCCCACTCCCGGCGCGTGTAGCGGATGATGCCGCGTAGATCGGCTTCGGCCTCA
GCCGTGAGGATGTAGGCCGTCAAGCGCGATCCCCGCTGAGTTCTTCATCAAGAATTTCGCCGACGCTCTT
GGTGGACACCTTGCCGGCAAGCCCATCGTTGATGCGGTTCCCCAGCATGGTTTTCAGTTCCTGCCATGCC
TGATCGGCATCAGCGTCACCGGGGAACAGACGTTCGAGGGCGTATTGCTTAATGGTCTTGCCCTGCAAGG
CGGCCAGGGCTTTCAGGCTCTGGTGCTGCTGGTCCGTCATGTCGATTGTCAGGCGGCTCATTGGATAACC
TCCATAAAATACACGTAACCACATTAGCACATATGTGGGCGTGAGGCTACAGCGCGAGGCGCATTAAGGT
CGGGAAAATGCGCTAGGCGCATTTAAATTGCGTATTGCTGTAATGCGCCATGCCGGCTAGACTAGGCCCA
AATGGGTATACCCAATTTGACCAAGGGGGACGCGATGAGGGCGGCCAAGCACTACCGACAACTTCTATCC
ATCGACTTCAACATCGAGGCGCTGGCCTTCGTGCCTGGACCCGACGGCACACGCGGCCGGCGCATCCACG
TCCTGGGGCGCGAGGTCCGCGACCGGCCCGGCCTGGTCGAGTACCTTTCGCCGGCGTTCGGCTCGCGGGT
GGCGCTGGACGGCTACTGCAAGGCCAATTTCGATGCAGTGCTGCACCTGGCGTACCCCGATCATCAGCAA
TGGGGCCACGCATGAAGCGCCGAAGCTACGCCATGCTGCGCGCCGCTGCCGCGCTGGCCGTCCTGGTCGT
TGCCTCGCCGGCATGGGCCGAGCTGCGCGGCGAGGTCGTGCGCATCATCGACGGCGACACCATCGACGTG
CTGGTAGACAAGCAGCCGGTGCGCGTGCGCCTGGTGGACATTGACGCGCCGGAAAAGCGGCAAGCCTTCG
GCGAACGTGCGCGCCAGGCGCTGGCCGGCATGGTGTTCCGCCGGCACGTCCTGGTCGACGAGAAGGACAC
CGACCGTTACGGCCGCACGCTGGGCACCGTCTGGGTCAACATGGAGCTGGCCAGCCGGCCGCCGCAGCCG
CGCAACGTCAACGCCGCGATGGTTCACCAGGGCATGGCGTGGGCCTATCGCTTCCACGGCCGCGCGGCCG
ACCCTGAAATGCTGCGGCTCGAACAGGAGGCGCGAGGCAAGCGCGTCGGCCTCTGGTCCGATCCGCACGC
CGTCGAGCCGTGGAAATGGCGACGCGAGAGCAACAACCGGAGGGACGAAGGTTGAAGGTCGCCCGCATCT
ACCTGCGCGCCAGTACGGACGAGCAGAATCTTGAACGCCAGGAGAGCCTTGTAGCGGCCACGCGGGCCGC
CGGGTACTACGTCGCCGGCATCTACCGCGAGAAGGCGTCCGGCGCACGCGCCGACCGGCCCGAGCTGCTG
CGCATGATCGCGGACCTGCAACCTGGTGAAGTCGTCGTTGCGGAGAAGATCGACCGCATCAGCCGCTTGC
CGTTGGCCGAGGCCGAGCGCCTGGTTGCGTCGATCCGGGCCAAAGGGGCCAAGCTGGCCGTGCCTGGCGT
GGTGGACCTGTCGGAGCTGGCCGCCGAGGCGAACGGAGTGGCGAAAATCGTTCTGGAATCCGTCCAGGAC
ATGCTTTTGAAGCTCGCCTTGCAGATGGCCCGCGACGACTACGAGGATCGGCGCGAGCGTCAACGTCAGG
GTGTCCAGTTGGCGAAGGCCGCCGGCCGCTACACCGGCCGCAAACGTGACGCCGGCATGCACGACCGCAT
CATCACGCTTCGCTCCGGCGGATCGAGCATTGCCAAGACGGCCAAGCTGGTCGGATGCAGCCCGAGCCAG
GTCAAACGAGTGTGGGCGGCCTGGAACGCGCAGCAGCAAAAATAAAGCCGGGCAGTGCCCGGCTTTTCTC
ACCTTTTCGCGTCCCGCAGGGCCGCTGCGAGCGCCCTACCTAGATCCTCGCTTTCCCCCTCGGTGTAGTC
CGGCCAGGGCACGAAGGGCGCGGATGCGAACCTGTTGAGCAGGTCAGATCTAGGGCGGCGGATTTGTCCT
ACTCAGGAGAGCGTTCACCGACAAACAACAGATAAAACGAAAGGCCCAGTCTTTCGACTGAGCCTTTCGT
TTTATTTGATGCCTGCCGAATTCGGATCCGGAGCTCGACACGACATTGTCGTCACCTTTGTCGGGTCCGC
GACAAGCTTTTTGTTCCTCGATCCCGTATGTTTTCGCCTAAATATCTGAAACAGCAGCAAATTATTTTTC
GTTAGCTCAATCGGCCCACTTGGCACGAGTCTTGAAATTTATTGCGAGGCGGCGGAGCTGCCGGCCGCAT
CCGTGCGGCATAACCACGGTTGTGAACAAATGAAGGAAGGCCAAATGCGTAAAGGCGAAGAGCTGTTCAC
TGGTGTCGTCCCTATTCTGGTGGAACTGGATGGTGATGTCAACGGTCATAAGTTTTCCGTGCGTGGCGAG
GGTGAAGGTGACGCAACTAATGGTAAACTGACGCTGAAGTTCATCTGTACTACTGGTAAACTGCCGGTAC
CTTGGCCGACTCTGGTAACGACGCTGACTTATGGTGTTCAGTGCTTTGCTCGTTATCCGGACCATATGAA
GCAGCATGACTTCTTCAAGTCCGCCATGCCGGAAGGCTATGTGCAGGAACGCACGATTTCCTTTAAGGAT
GACGGCACGTACAAAACGCGTGCGGAAGTGAAATTTGAAGGCGATACCCTGGTAAACCGCATTGAGCTGA
AAGGCATTGACTTTAAAGAAGATGGCAATATCCTGGGCCATAAGCTGGAATACAATTTTAACAGCCACAA
TGTTTACATCACCGCCGATAAACAAAAAAATGGCATTAAAGCGAATTTTAAAATTCGCCACAACGTTGAG
GATGGCAGCGTGCAGCTGGCTGATCACTACCAGCAAAACACTCCAATCGGTGATGGTCCTGTTCTGCTGC
CAGACAATCACTATCTGAGCACGCAAAGCGTTCTGTCTAAAGATCCGAACGAGAAACGCGATCATATGGT
TCTGCTGGAGTTCGTAACCGCAGCGGGCATCACGCATGGTATGGATGAACTGTACAAATGAGCTTAGCGG
AGGTTAGCGTTTTACAACGTCGTGACTGGG
